Addgene plasmid #46816: pCEV-G2-Ph
Purpose: (Empty Backbone) TEF1 and PGK1 promoter controlled expression cassettes with phleomycin resistance for yeast transformation
Depositing lab: Lars Nielsen & Claudia Vickers. Depositing organization: University of Queensland. Publication: Dual gene expression cassette vectors with antibiotic selection markers for engineering in Saccharomyces cerevisiae. Vickers CE, Bydder SF, Zhou Y, Nielsen LK. Microb Cell Fact. 2013 Oct 25;12(1):96. 10.1186/1475-2859-12-96 PubMed 24161108.
Backbone
  Vector backbone: pSP-G2
  Modifications to backbone: URA3 gene replaced with ble gene for phleomycin/bleomycin resistance
  Vector type: Yeast Expression
  Promoter: TEF1 and PGK1
  Selectable markers: Phleomycin
  Tag / fusion protein: FLAG and c-myc
Growth in bacteria
  Bacterial resistance: Ampicillin, 100 μg/mL
  Growth temperature: 37°C
  Growth strain: DH5alpha
  Growth instructions: Selection in E. coli can be performed on Amp or phleomycin. Selection in yeast can be performed on phleomycin. See publication for details
  Copy number: High Copy
Gene/Insert
  Sequencing primers: 5′ see publication for details; 3′ see publication for details
Terms and licenses: Academic/Nonprofit Terms; Industry Terms: Not Available to Industry
How to cite: pCEV-G2-Ph was a gift from Lars Nielsen & Claudia Vickers (Addgene plasmid # 46816 ; http://n2t.net/addgene:46816 ; RRID:Addgene_46816)
