[The description below was written by a language model from this plasmid's Addgene catalogue record and pLannotate feature annotations shown in this document.]
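Description:
pCEV-G2-Ph is an empty-backbone yeast expression vector derived from pSP-G2, in which the URA3 auxotrophic marker has been replaced by a ble gene conferring phleomycin/bleomycin resistance. It is an E. coli–Saccharomyces cerevisiae shuttle plasmid. A high-copy ColE1/pUC-type origin and the AmpR β-lactamase gene with its own promoter support propagation in bacteria, and the 2μ origin provides episomal, multicopy maintenance in yeast. The record notes that phleomycin can be used for selection in both hosts, with ampicillin as an alternative in E. coli.

The payload region is a dual expression arrangement intended to drive two genes from one plasmid. The annotated S. cerevisiae TEF1 promoter reads forward toward a CYC1 terminator, with a short T7 promoter lying between them at the cloning region. The second cassette is oriented in the opposite direction and ends in the ADH1 terminator, preceded by a FLAG epitope sequence. The catalogue names PGK1 as its promoter, but the automated feature table does not annotate a PGK1 promoter, leaving an unannotated stretch upstream of the TEF1 promoter where it would presumably lie. The c-myc tag listed in the catalogue is likewise not annotated. No insert is present.

The ble coding sequence is expressed from the Ashbya gossypii TEF promoter and terminator, and the whole marker cassette is flanked by two loxP sites in the same orientation, so Cre recombinase could excise it. Because selection relies on a dominant antibiotic marker rather than auxotrophy, the vector suits co-expression of two tagged genes in yeast strains that lack auxotrophic markers, such as prototrophic strains used in engineering work.
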