Features (pLannotate 1.2.2; 17 found; start..end, strand, type, name):
      2..167     -  terminator     ADH1 terminator: S. cerevisiae ADH1; transcription terminator for the S. cerevisiae alcohol dehydrogenase 1 (ADH1) gene
    171..293     -  CDS            ADH1 (fragment): ADH1_YEAST - Also known as ADC1. Experimental evidence at protein level: Swiss-Prot protein existence level 1. This isozyme preferentially catalyzes the conversion of primary unbranched alcohols to their corresponding aldehydes. Also shows activity toward secondary alcohols. From Saccharomyces cerevisiae (strain ATCC 204508 / S288c) (Baker's yeast).
    312..338     -  CDS            3xFLAG (fragment): three tandem FLAG® epitope tags
   1233..1343    +  CDS            ADP1 (fragment): ADP1_YEAST - Experimental evidence at protein level: Swiss-Prot protein existence level 1. From Saccharomyces cerevisiae (strain ATCC 204508 / S288c) (Baker's yeast).
   1361..1760    +  promoter       TEF1 promoter: S. cerevisiae TEF1; promoter for EF-1α
   1780..1798    +  promoter       T7 promoter: promoter for bacteriophage T7 RNA polymerase
   1875..2064    +  terminator     CYC1 terminator: S. cerevisiae CYC1; transcription terminator for CYC1
   2067..2124    -  CDS            lacI (fragment): lac repressor; lacI; The lac repressor binds to the lac operator to inhibit transcription in E. coli. This inhibition can be relieved by adding lactose or isopropyl-β-D-thiogalactopyranoside (IPTG).
   2307..2895    -  rep_origin     ori: high-copy-number ColE1/pMB1/pBR322/pUC origin of replication
   3066..3926    -  CDS            AmpR: β-lactamase; bla; confers resistance to ampicillin, carbenicillin, and related antibiotics
   3927..4031    -  promoter       AmpR promoter: bla
   4058..5400    -  rep_origin     2μ ori: yeast 2μ plasmid origin of replication
   5420..5453    -  protein_bind   loxP: Cre-mediated recombination occurs in the 8-bp core sequence (GCATACAT). Cre recombinase
   5508..5851    +  promoter       TEF promoter: Ashbya gossypii TEF promoter
   5858..6235    +  CDS            ble: BLE_KLEPN - Experimental evidence at protein level: Swiss-Prot protein existence level 1. Binding protein with a strong affinity to the bleomycin family of antibiotics. Binds to CL990; an antimitotic-antibiotic compound. From Klebsiella pneumoniae.
   6244..6441    +  terminator     TEF terminator: Ashbya gossypii TEF terminator
   6504..6537    -  protein_bind   loxP: Cre-mediated recombination occurs in the 8-bp core sequence (GCATACAT). Cre recombinase
>Addgene plasmid #46816 | pCEV-G2-Ph | depositor full sequence | sequence record 66301 | pCEV-G2-Ph sequence 6558 bps
GGAGCGACCTCATGCTATACCTGAGAAAGCAACCTGACCTACAGGAAAGAGTTACTCAAGAATAAGAATT
TTCGTTTTAAAACCTAAGAGTCACTTTAAAATTTGTATACACTTATTTTTTTTATAACTTATTTAATAAT
AAAAATCATAAATCATAAGAAATTCGCTTATTTAGAAGTGTCAACAACGTATCTACCAACGATTTGACCC
TTTTCCATCTTTTCGTAAATTTCTGGCAAGGTAGACAAGCCGACAACCTTGATTGGAGACTTGACCAAAC
CTCTGGCGAAGAATTGTTAATTAAGAGCTCAGATCTTATCGTCGTCATCCTTGTAATCCATCGATACTAG
TGCGGCCGCTTGTTTTATATTTGTTGTAAAAAGTAGATAATTACTTCCTTGATGATCTGTAAAAAAGAGA
AAAAGAAAGCATCTAAGAACTTGAAAAACTACGAATTAGAAAAGACCAAATATGTATTTCTTGCATTGAC
CAATTTATGCAAGTTTATATATATGTAAATGTAAGTTTCACGAGGTTCTACTAAACTAAACCACCCCCTT
GGTTAGAAGAAAAGAGTGTGTGAGAACAGGCTGTTGTTGTCACACGATTCGGACAATTCTGTTTGAAAGA
GAGAGAGTAACAGTACGATCGAACGAACTTTGCTCTGGAGATCACAGTGGGCATCATAGCATGTGGTACT
AAACCCTTTCCCGCCATTCCAGAACCTTCGATTGCTTGTTACAAAACCTGTGAGCCGTCGCTAGGACCTT
GTTGTGTGACGAAATTGGAAGCTGCAATCAATAGGAAGACAGGAAGTCGAGCGTGTCTGGGTTTTTTCAG
TTTTGTTCTTTTTGCAAACAAATCACGAGCGACGGTAATTTCTTTCTCGATAAGAGGCCACGTGCTTTAT
GAGGGTAACATCAATTCAAGAAGGAGGGAAACACTTCCTTTTTCTGGCCCTGATAATAGTATGAGGGTGA
AGCCAAAATAAAGGATTCGCGCCCAAATCGGCATCTTTAAATGCAGGTATGCGATAGTTCCTCACTCTTT
CCTTACTCACGAGTAATTCTTGCAAATGCCTATTATGCAGATGTTATAATATCTGTGCGTCTTGAGTTGA
AGTCAGGAATCTAAAATAAAAATTAAGGTTAATAAAAAGAGGAAAGAAAAAAAAATTAATCGATTTACAG
AAACTTGCACACTAAAAATACACAACTAAAAGCAATTACAGTATGGGAAGTCATCGACGTTATCTCTACT
ATAGTATATTATCATTTCTATTATTATCCTGCTCAGTGGTACTTGCAAAACAAGATAAGACCCCATTCTT
TGAAGGTACTTCCAGGCCGGCCGCACACACCATAGCTTCAAAATGTTTCTACTCCTTTTTTACTCTTCCA
GATTTTCTCGGACTCCGCGCATCGCCGTACCACTTCAAAACACCCAAGCACAGCATACTAAATTTCCCCT
CTTTCTTCCTCTAGGGTGTCGTTAATTACCCGTACTAAAGGTTTGGAAAAGAAAAAAGAGACCGCCTCGT
TTCTTTTTCTTCGTCGAAAAAGGCAATAAAAATTTTTATCACGTTTCTTTTTCTTGAAAATTTTTTTTTT
TGATTTTTTTCTCTTTCGATGACCTCCCATTGATATTTAAGTTAATAAACGGTCTTCAATTTCTCAAGTT
TCAGTTTCATTTTTCTTGTTCTATTACAACTTTTTTTACTTCTTGCTCATTAGAAAGAAAGCATAGCAAT
CTAATCTAAGTTTTAATTACAAGGATCCGTAATACGACTCACTATAGGGCCCGGGCGTCGACATGGAACA
GAAGTTGATTTCCGAAGAAGACCTCGAGTAAGCTTGGTACCGCGGCTAGCTAAGATCCGCTCTAACCGAA
AAGGAAGGAGTTAGACAACCTGAAGTCTAGGTCCCTATTTATTTTTTTATAGTTATGTTAGTATTAAGAA
CGTTATTTATATTTCAAATTTTTCTTTTTTTTCTGTACAGACGCGTGTACGCATGTAACATTATACTGAA
AACCTTGCTTGAGAAGGTTTTGGGACGCTCGAAGATCCAGCTGCATTAATGAATCGGCCAACGCGCGGGG
AGAGGCGGTTTGCGTATTGGGCGCTCTTCCGCTTCCTCGCTCACTGACTCGCTGCGCTCGGTCGTTCGGC
TGCGGCGAGCGGTATCAGCTCACTCAAAGGCGGTAATACGGTTATCCACAGAATCAGGGGATAACGCAGG
AAAGAACATGTGAGCAAAAGGCCAGCAAAAGGCCAGGAACCGTAAAAAGGCCGCGTTGCTGGCGTTTTTC
CATAGGCTCCGCCCCCCTGACGAGCATCACAAAAATCGACGCTCAAGTCAGAGGTGGCGAAACCCGACAG
GACTATAAAGATACCAGGCGTTTCCCCCTGGAAGCTCCCTCGTGCGCTCTCCTGTTCCGACCCTGCCGCT
TACCGGATACCTGTCCGCCTTTCTCCCTTCGGGAAGCGTGGCGCTTTCTCATAGCTCACGCTGTAGGTAT
CTCAGTTCGGTGTAGGTCGTTCGCTCCAAGCTGGGCTGTGTGCACGAACCCCCCGTTCAGCCCGACCGCT
GCGCCTTATCCGGTAACTATCGTCTTGAGTCCAACCCGGTAAGACACGACTTATCGCCACTGGCAGCAGC
CACTGGTAACAGGATTAGCAGAGCGAGGTATGTAGGCGGTGCTACAGAGTTCTTGAAGTGGTGGCCTAAC
TACGGCTACACTAGAAGGACAGTATTTGGTATCTGCGCTCTGCTGAAGCCAGTTACCTTCGGAAAAAGAG
TTGGTAGCTCTTGATCCGGCAAACAAACCACCGCTGGTAGCGGTGGTTTTTTTGTTTGCAAGCAGCAGAT
TACGCGCAGAAAAAAAGGATCTCAAGAAGATCCTTTGATCTTTTCTACGGGGTCTGACGCTCAGTGGAAC
GAAAACTCACGTTAAGGGATTTTGGTCATGAGATTATCAAAAAGGATCTTCACCTAGATCCTTTTAAATT
AAAAATGAAGTTTTAAATCAATCTAAAGTATATATGAGTAAACTTGGTCTGACAGTTACCAATGCTTAAT
CAGTGAGGCACCTATCTCAGCGATCTGTCTATTTCGTTCATCCATAGTTGCCTGACTCCCCGTCGTGTAG
ATAACTACGATACGGGAGGGCTTACCATCTGGCCCCAGTGCTGCAATGATACCGCGAGACCCACGCTCAC
CGGCTCCAGATTTATCAGCAATAAACCAGCCAGCCGGAAGGGCCGAGCGCAGAAGTGGTCCTGCAACTTT
ATCCGCCTCCATCCAGTCTATTAATTGTTGCCGGGAAGCTAGAGTAAGTAGTTCGCCAGTTAATAGTTTG
CGCAACGTTGTTGCCATTGCTACAGGCATCGTGGTGTCACGCTCGTCGTTTGGTATGGCTTCATTCAGCT
CCGGTTCCCAACGATCAAGGCGAGTTACATGATCCCCCATGTTGTGCAAAAAAGCGGTTAGCTCCTTCGG
TCCTCCGATCGTTGTCAGAAGTAAGTTGGCCGCAGTGTTATCACTCATGGTTATGGCAGCACTGCATAAT
TCTCTTACTGTCATGCCATCCGTAAGATGCTTTTCTGTGACTGGTGAGTACTCAACCAAGTCATTCTGAG
AATAGTGTATGCGGCGACCGAGTTGCTCTTGCCCGGCGTCAATACGGGATAATACCGCGCCACATAGCAG
AACTTTAAAAGTGCTCATCATTGGAAAACGTTCTTCGGGGCGAAAACTCTCAAGGATCTTACCGCTGTTG
AGATCCAGTTCGATGTAACCCACTCGTGCACCCAACTGATCTTCAGCATCTTTTACTTTCACCAGCGTTT
CTGGGTGAGCAAAAACAGGAAGGCAAAATGCCGCAAAAAAGGGAATAAGGGCGACACGGAAATGTTGAAT
ACTCATACTCTTCCTTTTTCAATATTATTGAAGCATTTATCAGGGTTATTGTCTCATGAGCGGATACATA
TTTGAATGTATTTAGAAAAATAAACAAATAGGGGTTCCGCGCACATTTCCCCGAAAAGTGCCACCTGAAC
GAAGCATCTGTGCTTCATTTTGTAGAACAAAAATGCAACGCGAGAGCGCTAATTTTTCAAACAAAGAATC
TGAGCTGCATTTTTACAGAACAGAAATGCAACGCGAAAGCGCTATTTTACCAACGAAGAATCTGTGCTTC
ATTTTTGTAAAACAAAAATGCAACGCGAGAGCGCTAATTTTTCAAACAAAGAATCTGAGCTGCATTTTTA
CAGAACAGAAATGCAACGCGAGAGCGCTATTTTACCAACAAAGAATCTATACTTCTTTTTTGTTCTACAA
AAATGCATCCCGAGAGCGCTATTTTTCTAACAAAGCATCTTAGATTACTTTTTTTCTCCTTTGTGCGCTC
TATAATGCAGTCTCTTGATAACTTTTTGCACTGTAGGTCCGTTAAGGTTAGAAGAAGGCTACTTTGGTGT
CTATTTTCTCTTCCATAAAAAAAGCCTGACTCCACTTCCCGCGTTTACTGATTACTAGCGAAGCTGCGGG
TGCATTTTTTCAAGATAAAGGCATCCCCGATTATATTCTATACCGATGTGGATTGCGCATACTTTGTGAA
CAGAAAGTGATAGCGTTGATGATTCTTCATTGGTCAGAAAATTATGAACGGTTTCTTCTATTTTGTCTCT
ATATACTACGTATAGGAAATGTTTACATTTTCGTATTGTTTTCGATTCACTCTATGAATAGTTCTTACTA
CAATTTTTTTGTCTAAAGAGTAATACTAGAGATAAACATAAAAAATGTAGAGGTCGAGTTTAGATGCAAG
TTCAAGGAGCGAAAGGTGGATGGGTAGGTTATATAGGGATATAGCACAGAGATATATAGCAAAGAGATAC
TTTTGAGCAATGTTTGTGGAAGCGGTATTCGCAATATTTTAGTAGCTCGTTACAGTCCGGTGCGTTTTTG
GTTTTTTGAAAGTGCGTCTTCAGAGCGCTTTTGGTTTTCAAAAGCGCTCTGAAGTTCCTATACTTTCTAG
AGAATAGGAACTTCGGAATAGGAACTTCAAAGCGTTTCCGAAAACGAGCGCTTCCGAAAATGCAACGCGA
GCTGCGCACATACAGCTCACTGTTCACGTCGCACCTATATCTGCGTGTTGCCTGTATATATATATACATG
AGAAGAACGGCATAGTGCGTGTTTATGCTTAAATGCGTACTTATATGCGTCTATTTATGTAGGATGAAAG
GTAGTCTAGTACCTCCTGTGATATTATCCCATTCCATGCGGGGTATCGTATGCTTCCTTCAGCACTACCC
TTTAGCTGTTCTATATGCTGCCACTCCTCAATTGGATTAGTCTCATCCTTCAATGCTATCATTTCCTTTG
ATATTGGATCATGGTAGACAACCCTTAATATAACTTCGTATAATGTATGCTATACGAAGTTATTAGGTCT
AGAGATCTGTTTAGCTTGCCTCGTCCCCGCCGGGTCACCCGGCCAGCGACATGGAGGCCCAGAATACCCT
CCTTGACAGTCTTGACGTGCGCAGCTCAGGGGCATGATGTGACTGTCGCCCGTACATTTAGCCCATACAT
CCCCATGTATAATCATTTGCATCCATACATTTTGATGGCCGCACGGCGCGAAGCAAAAATTACGGCTCCT
CGCTGCAGACCTGCGAGCAGGGAAACGCTCCCCTCACAGACGCGTTGAATTGTCCCCACGCCGCGCCCCT
GTAGAGAAATATAAAAGGTTAGGATTTGCCACTGAGGTTCTTCTTTCATATACTTCCTTTTAAAATCTTG
CTAGGATACAGTTCTCACATCACATCCGAACATAAACAACCATGGGTATGACCGACCAAGCGACGCCCAA
CCTGCCATCACGAGATTTCGATCCCACCGCCGCCTTCTATGAAAGGTTGGGCTTCGGAATCGTTTTCCGG
GACGCCGGCTGGATGATCCTCCAGCGCGGGGATCTCATGCTGGAGTTCTTCGCCCACCCCGGGCTCGATC
CCCTCGCGAGTTGGTTCAGCTGCTGCCTGAGGCTGGACGACCTCGCGGAGTTCTACCGGCAGTGCAAATC
CGTCGGCATCCAGGAAACCAGCAGCGGCTATCCGCGCATCCATGCCCCCGAACTGCAGGAGTGGGGAGGC
ACGATGGCCGCTTTGGTCGACCCGGACGGGACGCTCCTGCGCCTGATACAGAACGAATTGCTTGCAGGCA
TCTCATGATCAGTACTGACAATAAAAAGATTCTTGTTTTCAAGAACTTGTCATTTGTATAGTTTTTTTAT
ATTGTAGTTGTTCTATTTTAATCAAATGTTAGCGTGATTTATATTTTTTTTCGCCTCGACATCATCTGCC
CAGATGCGAAGTTAAGTGCGCAGAAAGTAATATCATGCGTCAATCGTATGTGAATGCTGGTCGCTATACT
GCTGTCGATTCGATACTAACGCCGCCATCCAGTGTCGAAAACGAGCTCTCGAGAACCCTTAATATAACTT
CGTATAATGTATGCTATACGAAGTTATTAGGTGATATCAGATCCACTA
