>Addgene plasmid #46816 | pCEV-G2-Ph | addgene partial sequence | sequence record 71445 | pBR322ori-F 5'-GGGAAACGCCTGGTATCTTT-3'
GCGTCGATTTTTGTGATGCTCGTCAGGGGGGCGGAGCCTATGGAAAAACGCCAGCAACGCGGCCTTTTTA
CGGTTCCTGGCCTTTTGCTGGCCTTTTGCTCACATGTTCTTTCCTGCGTTATCCCCTGATTCTGTGGATA
ACCGTATTACCGCCTTTGAGTGAGCTGATACCGCTCGCCGCAGCCGAACGACCGAGCGCAGCGAGTCAGT
GAGCGAGGAAGCGGAAGAGCGCCCAATACGCAAACCGCCTCTCCCCGCGCGTTGGCCGATTCATTAATGC
AGCTGGATCTTCGAGCGTCCCAAAACCTTCTCAAGCAAGGTTTTCAGTATAATGTTACATGCGTACACGC
GTCTGTACAGAAAAAAAAGAAAAATTTGAAATATAAATAACGTTCTTAATACTAACATAACTATAAAAAA
ATAAATAGGGACCTAGACTTCAGGTTGTCTAACTCCTTCCTTTTCGGTTAGAGCGGATCTTAGCTAGCCG
CGGTACCAAGCTTACTCGAGGTCTTCTTCGGAAATCAACTTCTGTTCCATGTCGACGCCCGGGCCCTATA
GTGAGTCGTATTACGGATCCTTGTAATTAAAACTTAGATTAGATTGCTATGCTTTCTTTCTAATGAGCAA
GAAGTAAAAAAAGTTGTAATAGAACAAGAAAAATGAAACTGAAACTTGAGAAATTGAAGACCGTTTATTA
ACTTAAATATCAATGGGAGGTCATCGAAAGAGAAAAAAATCAAAAAAAAAAATTTTCAAGAAAAAGAAAC
GTGATAAAAATTTTTATTGCCTTTTTCGA
