>Addgene plasmid #46816 | pCEV-G2-Ph | addgene partial sequence | sequence record 71614 | pHybLex_rev
AAATCATAAATCATAAGAAATTCGCTTATTTAGAAGTGTCAACAACGTATCTACCAACGATTTGACCCTT
TTCCATCTTTTCGTAAATTTCTGGCAAGGTAGACAAGCCGACAACCTTGATTGGAGACTTGACCAAACCT
CTGGCGAAGAATTGTTAATTAAGAGCTCAGATCTTATCGTCGTCATCCTTGTAATCCATCGATACTAGTG
CGGCCGCTTGTTTTATATTTGTTGTAAAAAGTAGATAATTACTTCCTTGATGATCTGTAAAAAAGAGAAA
AAGAAAGCATCTAAGAACTTGAAAAACTACGAATTAGAAAAGACCAAATATGTATTTCTTGCATTGACCA
ATTTATGCAAGTTTATATATATGTAAATGTAAGTTTCACGAGGTTCTACTAAACTAAACCACCCCCTTGG
TTAGAAGAAAAGAGTGTGTGAGAACAGGCTGTTGTTGTCACACGATTCGGACAATTCTGTTTGAAAGAGA
GAGAGTAACAGTACGATCGAACGAACTTTGCTCTGGAGATCACAGTGGGCATCATAGCATGTGGTACTAA
ACCCTTTCCCGCCATTCCAGAACCTTCGATTGCTTGTTACAAAACCTGTGAGCCGTCGCTAGGACCTTGT
TGTGTGACGAAATTGGAAGCTGCAATCAATAGGAAGACAGGAAGTCGAGCGTGTCTGGGTTTTTTCAGTT
TTGTTCTTTTTGCAAACAAATCACGAGCGACGGTAATTTCTTTCTCGATAAGAGGCCACGTGCTTTATGA
GGGTAACATCAATTCAAGAAGGAGGGAAACACTTCCT
