>Addgene plasmid #46816 | pCEV-G2-Ph | addgene partial sequence | sequence record 71626 | yADH-term-F 5'-GGCTTGTCTACCTTGCCAGA-3'
ATACGTTGTTGACACTTCTAAATAAGCGAATTTCTTATGATTTATGATTTTTATTATTAAATAAGTTATA
AAAAAAATAAGTGTATACAAATTTTAAAGTGACTCTTAGGTTTTAAAACGAAAATTCTTATTCTTGAGTA
ACTCTTTCCTGTAGGTCAGGTTGCTTTCTCAGGTATAGCATGAGGTCGCTCCTAGTGGATCTGATATCAC
CTAATAACTTCGTATAGCATACATTATACGAAGTTATATTAAGGGTTCTCGAGAGCTCGTTTTCGACACT
GGATGGCGGCGTTAGTATCGAATCGACAGCAGTATAGCGACCAGCATTCACATACGATTGACGCATGATA
TTACTTTCTGCGCACTTAACTTCGCATCTGGGCAGATGATGTCGAGGCGAAAAAAAATATAAATCACGCT
AACATTTGATTAAAATAGAACAACTACAATATAAAAAAACTATACAAATGACAAGTTCTTGAAAACAAGA
ATCTTTTTATTGTCAGTACTGATCATGAGATGCCTGCAAGCAATTCGTTCTGTATCAGGCGCAGGAGCGT
CCCGTCCGGGTCGACCAAAGCGGCCATCGTGCCTCCCCACTCCTGCAGTTCGGGGGCATGGATGCGCGGA
TAGCCGCTGCTGGTTTCCTGGATGCCGACGGATTTGCACTGCCGGTAGAACTCCGCGAGGTCGTCCAGCC
TCAGGCAGCAGCTGAACCAACTCGCGAGGGGATCGAGCCCGGGGTGGGCGAAGAACTCCAGCATGAGATC
CCCGCGCTGGAGGATCATCCAGCCGGCGTCCC
